>Addgene plasmid #67138 | pCellFree_G04 | depositor full sequence | sequence record 127550 | Full plasmid sequence
GACGTCTAATACGACTCACTATAGGGACATCTTAAGTTTATTTTATTTTATTTTATTTTATTTTATTTTA
TTTTATTTTATTTTATTTTATTTTATTTAACCATGACAGTAATGTATAAAGTCTGTAAAGACATTAAACA
CGTAAGTGAAACCATGGGCACAAGTTTGTACAAAAAAGCTGAACGAGAAACGTAAAATGATATAAATATC
AATATATTAAATTAGATTTTGCATAAAAAACAGACTACATAATACTGTAAAACACAACATATCCAGTCAC
TATGGGGCCCGTCGACCTGCAGACTGGCTGTGTATAAGGGAGCCTGACATTTATATTCCCCAGAACATCA
GGTTAATGGCGTTTTTGATGTCATTTTCGCGGTGGCTGAGATCAGCCACTTCTTCCCCGATAACGGAGAC
CGGCACACTGGCCATATCGGTGGTCATCATGCGCCAGCTTTCATCCCCGATATGCACCACCGGGTAAAGT
TCACGGGAGACTTTATCTGACAGCAGACGTGCACTGGCCAGGGGGATCACCATCCGTCGCCCGGGCGTGT
CAATAATATCACTCTGTACATCCACAAACAGACGATAACGGCTCTCTCTTTTATAGGTGTAAACCTTAAA
CTGCATTTCACCAGTCCCTGTTCTCGTCAGCAAAAGAGCCGTTCATTTCAATAAACCGGGCGACCTCAGC
CATCCCTTCCTGATTTTCCGCTTTCCAGCGTTCGGCACGCAGACGACGGGCTTCATTCTGCATGGTTGTG
CTTACCAGACCGGAGATATTGACATCATATATGCCTTGAGCAACTGATAGCTGTCGCTGTCAACTGTCAC
TGTAATACGCTGCTTCATAGCACACCTCTTTTTGACATACTTCGGGTATACATATCAGTATATATTCTTA
TACCGCAAAAATCAGCGCGCAAATACGCATACTGTTATCTGGCTTTTAGTAAGCCGGATCCACGCGTTTA
CGCCCCGCCCTGCCACTCATCGCAGTACTGTTGTAATTCATTAAGCATTCTGCCGACATGGAAGCCATCA
CAGACGGCATGATGAACCTGAATCGCCAGCGGCATCAGCACCTTGTCGCCTTGCGTATAATATTTGCCCA
TGGTGAAAACGGGGGCGAAGAAGTTGTCCATATTGGCCACGTTTAAATCAAAACTGGTGAAACTCACCCA
GGGATTGGCTGAGACGAAAAACATATTCTCAATAAACCCTTTAGGGAAATAGGCCAGGTTTTCACCGTAA
CACGCCACATCTTGCGAATATATGTGTAGAAACTGCCGGAAATCGTCGTGGTATTCACTCCAGAGCGATG
AAAACGTTTCAGTTTGCTCATGGAAAACGGTGTAACAAGGGTGAACACTATCCCATATCACCAGCTCACC
GTCTTTCATTGCCATACGGAATTCCGGATGAGCATTCATCAGGCGGGCAAGAATGTGAATAAAGGCCGGA
TAAAACTTGTGCTTATTTTTCTTTACGGTCTTTAAAAAGGCCGTAATATCCAGCTGAACGGTCTGGTTAT
AGGTACATTGAGCAACTGACTGAAATGCCTCAAAATGTTCTTTACGATGCCATTGGGATATATCAACGGT
GGTATATCCAGTGATTTTTTTCTCCATTTTAGCTTCCTTAGCTCCTGAAAATCTCGATAACTCAAAAAAT
ACGCCCGGTAGTGATCTTATTTCATTATGGTGAAAGTTGGAACCTCTTACGTGCCGATCAACGTCTCATT
TTCGCCAAAAGTTGGCCCAGGGCTTCCCGGTATCAACAGGGACACCAGGATTTATTTATTCTGCGAAGTG
ATCTTCCGTCACAGGTATTTATTCGGCGCAAAGTGCGTCGGGTGATGCTGCCAACTTAGCAAGCTTCATA
GTGACTGGATATGTTGTGTTTTACAGTATTATGTAGTCTGTTTTTTATGCAAAATCTAATTTAATATATT
GATATTTATATCATTTTACGTTTCTCGTTCAGCTTTCTTGTACAAAGTGGTGCTGGAGGTGCTCTTCCAG
GGCCCGAAGGGCGAGGAGCTGTTCACCGGGGTGGTGCCCATCCTGGTCGAGCTGGACGGCGACGTAAACG
GCCACAAGTTCAGCGTGTCCGGCGAGGGCGAGGGCGATGCCACCTACGGCAAGCTGACCCTGAAGTTCAT
CTGCACCACCGGCAAGCTGCCCGTGCCCTGGCCCACCCTCGTGACCACCCTGACCTACGGCGTGCAGTGC
TTCAGCCGCTACCCCGACCACATGAAGCAGCACGACTTCTTCAAGTCCGCCATGCCCGAAGGCTACGTCC
AGGAGCGCACCATCTTCTTCAAGGACGACGGCAACTACAAGACCCGCGCCGAGGTGAAGTTCGAGGGCGA
CACCCTGGTGAACCGCATCGAGCTGAAGGGCATCGACTTCAAGGAGGACGGCAACATCCTGGGGCACAAG
CTGGAGTACAACTACAACAGCCACAACGTCTATATCATGGCCGACAAGCAGAAGAACGGCATCAAGGTGA
ACTTCAAGATCCGCCACAACATCGAGGACGGCAGCGTGCAGCTCGCCGACCACTACCAGCAGAACACCCC
CATCGGCGACGGCCCCGTGCTGCTGCCCGACAACCACTACCTGAGCACCCAGTCCGCCCTGAGCAAAGAC
CCCAACGAGAAGCGCGATCACATGGTCCTGCTGGAGTTCGTGACCGCCGCCGGGATCACTCTCGGCATGG
ACGAGCTATACAAGACCTCTGGTCACCACCATCACCACCATCACCACTAAGCGGCCGCCCTCCTCCTCCT
TTCTTGTTCCTTTCACGTCGCCTTCTCGGTTGTAGCTGGCAGACGACGAGTCTTACTTTTACGTGTACTT
CTCTATAGATGATGTATGATCTCTCTGCATGCGTGTTCGTGCATGTGTCCGTGTGTTGGGTACGCGTGGT
ACCCTGCAGGAAGGAAGCTGAGTTGGCTGCTGCCACCGCTGAGCAATAACTAGTAATTACTAGCATAACC
CCTTGGGGCCTCTAAACGGGTCTTGAGGGGGTTTTTTGCTGAAAGGAGGACAGCTGATGATTGTCATGCT
TGCCATCTGTTTTCTTGCAAGGTCAGAGGAATTCGTAATCATGGTCATAGCTGTTTCCTGTGTGAAATTG
TTATCCGCTCACAATTCCACACAACATACGAGCCGGAAGCATAAAGTGTAAAGCCTGGGGTGCCTAATGA
GTGAGCTAACTCACATTAATTGCGTTGCGCTCACTGCCCGCTTTCCAGTCGGGAAACCTGTCGTGCCAGC
TGCATTAATGAATCGGCCAACGCGCGGGGAGAGGCGGTTTGCGTATTGGGCGCTCTTCCGCTTCCTCGCT
CACTGACTCGCTGCGCTCGGTCGTTCGGCTGCGGCGAGCGGTATCAGCTCACTCAAAGGCGGTAATACGG
TTATCCACAGAATCAGGGGATAACGCAGGAAAGAACATGTGAGCAAAAGGCCAGCAAAAGGCCAGGAACC
GTAAAAAGGCCGCGTTGCTGGCGTTTTTCCATAGGCTCCGCCCCCCTGACGAGCATCACAAAAATCGACG
CTCAAGTCAGAGGTGGCGAAACCCGACAGGACTATAAAGATACCAGGCGTTTCCCCCTGGAAGCTCCCTC
GTGCGCTCTCCTGTTCCGACCCTGCCGCTTACCGGATACCTGTCCGCCTTTCTCCCTTCGGGAAGCGTGG
CGCTTTCTCATAGCTCACGCTGTAGGTATCTCAGTTCGGTGTAGGTCGTTCGCTCCAAGCTGGGCTGTGT
GCACGAACCCCCCGTTCAGCCCGACCGCTGCGCCTTATCCGGTAACTATCGTCTTGAGTCCAACCCGGTA
AGACACGACTTATCGCCACTGGCAGCAGCCACTGGTAACAGGATTAGCAGAGCGAGGTATGTAGGCGGTG
CTACAGAGTTCTTGAAGTGGTGGCCTAACTACGGCTACACTAGAAGAACAGTATTTGGTATCTGCGCTCT
GCTGAAGCCAGTTACCTTCGGAAAAAGAGTTGGTAGCTCTTGATCCGGCAAACAAACCACCGCTGGTAGC
GGTGGTTTTTTTGTTTGCAAGCAGCAGATTACGCGCAGAAAAAAAGGATCTCAAGAGGATCCTTTGATCT
TTTCTACGGGGTCTGACGCTCAGTGGAACGAAAACTCACGTTAAGGGATTTTGGTCATGAGATTATCAAA
AAGGATCTTCACCTAGATCCTTTTAAATTAAAAATGAAGTTTTAAATCAATCTAAAGTATATATGAGTAA
ACTTGGTCTGACAGTTACCAATGCTTAATCAGTGAGGCACCTATCTCAGCGATCTGTCTAGTTCGTTCAT
CCATAGTTGCCTGACTCCCCGTCGTGTAGATAACTACGATACGGGAGGGCTTACCATCTGGCCCCAGTGC
TGCAATGATACCGCGAGACCCACGCTCACCGGCTCCAGATTTATCAGCAATAAACCAGCCAGCCGGAAGG
GCCGAGCGCAGAAGTGGTCCTGCAACTTTATCCGCCTCCATCCAGTCTATTAATTGTTGCCGGGAAGCTA
GAGTAAGTAGTTCGCCAGTTAATAGTTTGCGCAACGTTGTTGCCATTGCTACAGGCATCGTGGTGTCACG
CTCGTCGTTTGGTATGGCTTCATTCAGCTCCGGTTCCCAACGATCAAGGCGAGTTACATGATCCCCCATG
TTGTGCAAAAAAGCGGTTAGCTCCTTCGGTCCTCCGATCGTTGTCAGAAGTAAGTTGGCCGCAGTGTTAT
CACTCATGGTTATGGCAGCACTGCATAATTCTCTTACTGTCATGCCATCCGTAAGATGCTTTTCTGTGAC
TGGTGAGTACTCAACCAAGTCATTCTGAGAATAGTGTATGCGGCGACCGAGTTGCTCTTGCCCGGCGTCA
ATACGGGATAATACCGCGCCACATAGCAGAACTTTAAAAGTGCTCATCATTGGAAAACGTTCTTCGGGGC
GAAAACTCTCAAGGATCTTACCGCTGTTGAGATCCAGTTCGATGTAACCCACTCGTGCACCCAACTGATC
TTCAGCATCTTTTACTTTCACCAGCGTTTCTGGGTGAGCAAAAACAGGAAGGCAAAATGCCGCAAAAAAG
GGAATAAGGGCGACACGGAAATGTTGAATACTCATACTCTTCCTTTTTCAATATTATTGAAGCATTTATC
AGGGTTATTGTCTCATGAGCGGATACATATTTGAATGTATTTAGAAAAATAAACAAATAGGGGTTCCGCG
CACATTTCCCCGAAAAGTGCCACCT
Features (pLannotate 1.2.2; 17 found; start..end, strand, type, name):
      7..25      +  promoter       T7 promoter: promoter for bacteriophage T7 RNA polymerase
    160..284     +  protein_bind   attR1: mutant version of attR; recombination site for the Gateway® LR reaction LR Clonase™
    334..636     -  CDS            ccdB: CCDB_ECOLI - Also known as G, letB, letD. Experimental evidence at protein level: Swiss-Prot protein existence level 1. Toxic component of a type II toxin-antitoxin (TA) system, functioning in plasmid maintainence. Responsible for the post- segregational killing (PSK) of plasmid-free cells, also referred to as a plasmid addiction system. Half-life of over 2 hours. Cell killing by CcdB is accompanied by filamentation, defects in chromosome and plasmid segregation, defects in cell division, formation of anucleate cells, decreased DNA synthesis and plasmid loss. Interferes with the activity of DN
    641..799     -  CDS            ccdA (fragment): CCDA_ECO57 - Also known as H, letA. Experimental evidence at protein level: Swiss-Prot protein existence level 1. Antitoxin component of a type II toxin-antitoxin (TA) system which inhibits the post-segregational killing (PSK) of plasmid-free cells, also referred to as a plasmid addiction system. Binds to and blocks the activity of CcdB; will also remove bound CcdB protein from the CcdB-GyrA complex by forming a CcdA-CcdB complex, a process termed rejuvenation. Functions as a transcriptional corepressor for the ccdAB operon, repression also requires CcdB (By similarity). From Escherichia coli
    978..1637    -  CDS            CmR: chloramphenicol acetyltransferase; cat; confers resistance to chloramphenicol
   1638..1740    -  promoter       cat promoter: promoter of the E. coli cat gene encoding chloramphenicol acetyltransferase
   1887..2011    -  protein_bind   attR2: mutant version of attR; recombination site for the Gateway® LR reaction LR Clonase™
   2037..2744    +  CDS            EGFP: EGFP is a basic (constitutively fluorescent) green fluorescent protein published in 1996, derived from Aequorea victoria. It is reported to be a rapidly-maturing weak dimer with moderate acid sensitivity.
   2951..2982    +  CDS            SET1 (fragment): solubility-enhancement tag derived from T7 phage gene 10B
   3000..3046    +  terminator     T7 terminator: transcription terminator for bacteriophage T7 RNA polymerase
   3148..3164    -  protein_bind   lac operator: The lac repressor binds to the lac operator to inhibit transcription in E. coli. This inhibition can be relieved by adding lactose or isopropyl-β-D-thiogalactopyranoside (IPTG). lac repressor encoded by lacI
   3172..3202    -  promoter       lac promoter: promoter for the E. coli lac operon
   3217..3238    -  protein_bind   CAP binding site: CAP binding activates transcription in the presence of cAMP. E. coli catabolite activator protein
   3251..3343    -  CDS            lacI (fragment): lac repressor; lacI; The lac repressor binds to the lac operator to inhibit transcription in E. coli. This inhibition can be relieved by adding lactose or isopropyl-β-D-thiogalactopyranoside (IPTG).
   3526..4114    -  rep_origin     ori: high-copy-number ColE1/pMB1/pBR322/pUC origin of replication
   4285..5145    -  CDS            AmpR: β-lactamase; bla; confers resistance to ampicillin, carbenicillin, and related antibiotics
   5146..5250    -  promoter       AmpR promoter: bla
