[The description below was written by a language model from this plasmid's Addgene catalogue record and pLannotate feature annotations shown in this document.]
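Description:
pCellFree_G04 is an empty Gateway destination vector built on the pLTE EGFP backbone and intended for producing proteins in cell-free (in vitro transcription–translation) systems with a C-terminal EGFP and 8xHis tag. The 5,275 nt plasmid replicates in E. coli at high copy from a ColE1/pUC-type origin and carries a β-lactamase gene for ampicillin selection. Because the unrecombined vector also contains the toxic ccdB gene and a chloramphenicol acetyltransferase gene within its Gateway cassette, it is maintained under combined chloramphenicol and ampicillin selection in a ccdB-tolerant strain.

The expression unit begins with a T7 promoter, followed after a short unannotated leader region by the cassette attR1–ccdB–CmR–attR2, then an EGFP coding sequence, the 8xHis tag and stop codon described by the depositor, and a T7 terminator. The His tag itself is not picked up in the automated annotation, which instead flags a short fragment resembling a T7 gene 10-derived sequence just before the terminator. This, along with the lac promoter/operator and lacI fragments elsewhere in the backbone, appears to be a leftover of the parental vector rather than a functional part of the design. In an LR recombination with an entry clone, the region between the attR sites is replaced by the gene of interest. This removes ccdB, so that only recombinant plasmids survive in standard strains, and places the open reading frame in frame with the downstream EGFP-8xHis. T7 RNA polymerase then drives transcription of the fusion, allowing fluorescence-based monitoring of the product and affinity purification via the His tag. The associated publication describes the vector series as suited to high-throughput expression in both prokaryotic and eukaryotic cell-free systems.
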