Addgene plasmid #67138: pCellFree_G04
Purpose: (Empty Backbone) Gateway destination vector for cell-free expression with C-term eGFP 8xHis tag
Depositing lab: Kirill Alexandrov. Depositing organization: University of Queensland. Publication: Gateway-compatible vectors for high-throughput protein expression in pro- and eukaryotic cell-free systems. Gagoski D, Mureev S, Giles N, Johnston W, Dahmer-Heath M, Skalamera D, Gonda TJ, Alexandrov K. J Biotechnol. 2015 Feb 10;195:1-7. doi: 10.1016/j.jbiotec.2014.12.006. Epub 2014 Dec 19. PubMed 25529348.
Backbone
  Vector backbone: pLTE EGFP
  Vector type: Cell-free expression
  Tag / fusion protein: EGFP (C terminal on backbone); HIS (C terminal on backbone)
Growth in bacteria
  Bacterial resistance: Chloramphenicol and Ampicillin, 25 & 100 μg/mL
  Growth temperature: 37°C
  Growth strain: ccdB Survival
  Copy number: High Copy
Gene/Insert
  Gene/Insert name: None
  Tag / fusion protein: EGFP (C terminal on backbone); HIS (C terminal on backbone)
Terms and licenses: Academic/Nonprofit Terms; Industry Terms: Not Available to Industry
Depositor comments: attR1-ccdB-CamR-attR2-eGFP-8xHis-Stop
How to cite: pCellFree_G04 was a gift from Kirill Alexandrov (Addgene plasmid # 67138 ; http://n2t.net/addgene:67138 ; RRID:Addgene_67138)
