>Addgene plasmid #67138 | pCellFree_G04 | addgene partial sequence | sequence record 121137 | EGFP-C 5'-CATGGTCCTGCTGGAGTTCGTG-3'
GGACGAGCTATACAAGACCTCTGGTCACCACCATCACCACCATCACCACTAAGCGGCCGCCCTCCTCCTC
CTTTCTTGTTCCTTTCACGTCGCCTTCTCGGTTGTAGCTGGCAGACGACGAGTCTTACTTTTACGTGTAC
TTCTCTATAGATGATGTATGATCTCTCTGCATGCGTGTTCGTGCATGTGTCCGTGTGTTGGGTACGCGTG
GTACCCTGCAGGAAGGAAGCTGAGTTGGCTGCTGCCACCGCTGAGCAATAACTAGTAATTACTAGCATAA
CCCCTTGGGGCCTCTAAACGGGTCTTGAGGGGGTTTTTTGCTGAAAGGAGGACAGCTGATGATTGTCATG
CTTGCCATCTGTTTTCTTGCAAGGTCAGAGGAATTCGTAATCATGGTCATAGCTGTTTCCTGTGTGAAAT
TGTTATCCGCTCACAATTCCACACAACATACGAGCCGGAAGCATAAAGTGTAAAGCCTGGGGTGCCTAAT
GAGTGAGCTAACTCACATTAATTGCGTTGCGCTCACTGCCCGCTTTCCAGTCGGGAAACCTGTCGTGCCA
GCTGCATTAATGAATCGGCCAACGCGCGGGGAGAGGCGGTTTGCGTATTGGGCGCTCTTCCGCTTCCTCG
CTCACTGACTCGCTGCGCTCGGTCGTTCGGCTGCGGCGAGCGGTATCAGCTCACTCAAAGGCGGTAATAC
GGTTATCCACAGAATCAGGGGATAACGCAGGAAAGAACATGTGAGCAAAAGGCCAGCAAAAGGCCAGGAA
CCGTAAAAAGGCCGCGTTGCTGGCGTTTTTCCATAGGCTCCGCCCCCCTGACGAGCATCACAAAAATCGA
CGCTCAAGTCAGAAGTGGCGAAACCCGACAGGACTATAAAGATACCAGGCGTTTCCCCCTGGAAGCTCCC
TCGTGCGCTCTCCT
