>Addgene plasmid #67138 | pCellFree_G04 | addgene partial sequence | sequence record 121192 | T7term 5'-GCTAGTTATTGCTCAGCGG-3'
TACCCAACACACGGACACATGCACGAACACGCATGCAGAGAGATCATACATCATCTATAGAGAAGTACAC
GTAAAAGTAAGACTCGTCGTCTGCCAGCTACAACCGAGAAGGCGACGTGAAAGGAACAAGAAAGGAGGAG
GAGGGCGGCCGCTTAGTGGTGATGGTGGTGATGGTGGTGACCAGAGGTCTTGTATAGCTCGTCCATGCCG
AGAGTGATCCCGGCGGCGGTCACGAACTCCAGCAGGACCATGTGATCGCGCTTCTCGTTGGGGTCTTTGC
TCAGGGCGGACTGGGTGCTCAGGTAGTGGTTGTCGGGCAGCAGCACGGGGCCGTCGCCGATGGGGGTGTT
CTGCTGGTAGTGGTCGGCGAGCTGCACGCTGCCGTCCTCGATGTTGTGGCGGATCTTGAAGTTCACCTTG
ATGCCGTTCTTCTGCTTGTCAGCCATGATATAGACGTTGTGGCTGTTGTAGTTGTACTCCAGCTTGTGCC
CCAGGATGTTGCCGTCCTCCTTGAAGTCGATGCCCTTCAGCTCGATGCGGTTCACCAGGGTGTCGCCCTC
GAACTTCACCTCGGCGCGGGTCT
