>Addgene plasmid #67138 | pCellFree_G04 | addgene partial sequence | sequence record 121923 | T7 5'-TAATACGACTCACTATAGGG-3'
TTATTTTATTTAACCATGACAGTAATGTATAAAGTCTGTAAAGACATTAAACACGTAAGTGAAACCATGG
GCACAAGTTTGTACAAAAAAGCTGAACGAGAAACGTAAAATGATATAAATATCAATATATTAAATTAGAT
TTTGCATAAAAAACAGACTACATAATACTGTAAAACACAACATATCCAGTCACTATGGGGCCCGTCGACC
TGCAGACTGGCTGTGTATAAGGGAGCCTGACATTTATATTCCCCAGAACATCAGGTTAATGGCGTTTTTG
ATGTCATTTTCGCGGTGGCTGAGATCAGCCACTTCTTCCCCGATAACGGAGACCGGCACACTGGCCATAT
CGGTGGTCATCATGCGCCAGCTTTCATCCCCGATATGCACCACCGGGTAAAGTTCACGGGAGACTTTATC
TGACAGCAGACGTGCACTGGCCAGGGGGATCACCATCCGTCGCCCGGGCGTGTCAATAATATCACTCTGT
ACATCCACAAACAGACGATAACGGCTCTCTCTTTTATAGGTGTAAACCTTAAACTGCATTTCACCAGCCC
CTGTTCTCGTCAGCAAAAGAGCCGTTCATTTCAATAAACCGGGCGACCTCAGCCATCCCTTCCTGATTTT
CCGCTTTCCAGCGTTCGGCACGCA
